>Addgene plasmid #114803 | AT5G24100 K4_pECIA14 | addgene full sequence | sequence record 270301 | Addgene NGS Result
GTAAAACGACGGCCAGTGAATTAATTCGTTGCAGGACAGGATGTGGTGCCCGATGTGACTAGCTCTTTGC
TGCAGGCCGTCCTATCCTCTGGTTCCGATAAGAGACCCAGAACTCCGGCCCCCCACCGCCCACCGCCACC
CCCATACATATGTGGTACGCAAGTAAGAGTGCCTGCGCATGCCCCATGTGCCCCACCAAGAGCTTTGCAT
CCCATACAAGTCCCCAAAGTGGAGAACCGAACCAATTCTTCGCGGGCAGAACAAAAGCTTCTGCACACGT
CTCCACTCGAATTTGGAGCCGGCCGGCGTGTGCAAAAGAGGTGAATCGAACGAAAGACCCGTGTGTAAAG
CCGCGTTTCCAAAATGTATAAAACCGAGAGCATCTGGCCAATGTGCATCAGTTGTGGTCAGCAGCAAAAT
CAAGTGAATCATCTCAGTGCAACTAAAGGGGGGATCCGATCTCAATATGAAGTTATGCATATTACTGGCC
GTCGTGGCCTTTGTTGGCCTCTCGCTCGGGTCTCAGGTCACCGGTGATCTAGCCGGTGACAGACAAGCCC
TTCTCGATTTCCTCAACAACATCATTCACCCACGGTCTCTAGCGTGGAACACAAGCAGCCCGGTATGCAC
CACGTGGCCAGGGGTCACATGCGACATAGACGGCACACGTGTCACTGCCCTTCACTTGCCCGGAGCAAGT
CTTCTAGGAGTGATCCCACCTGGTACTATCAGCCGTCTATCGGAGCTTCAGATCCTCAGTCTTCGATCCA
ACGGCCTACGAGGGCCGTTCCCAATTGATTTCTTGCAGCTTAAGAAACTCAAAGCAATTAGTCTCGGGAA
CAACAGATTCTCTGGCCCATTACCATCCGATTACGCCACGTGGACGAATCTCACTGTTCTTGATCTGTAC
AGTAACCGGTTTAACGGTAGTATTCCCGCGGGATTTGCTAATCTTACCGGACTCGTCTCGCTTAACCTAG
CTAAAAACTCATTCTCCGGTGAGATTCCGGATCTTAATCTCCCCGGTCTACGCAGACTTAACTTTTCCAA
CAACAATCTCACCGGATCAATCCCAAATTCTCTGAAAAGATTCGGGAACTCGGCTTTTTCCGGCAACAAC
TTAGTCTTCGAAAATGCCCCTCCTCCGGCGGTAGTTTCATTCAAAGAGCAAAAGAAAAACGGCATCTATA
TCTCTCTGGAGGTGCTGTTCCAGGGACCAAGCGGCAATCCCGGCGGCGATCTGGCCCCCCAGATGCTGCG
CGAGCTGCAGGAGACCAATGCCGCCCTGCAGGACGTGCGCGAGCTGCTGCGCCACCGCGTGAAGGAGATC
ACCTTCCTGAAGAACACCGTGATGGAGTGCGACGCCTGCGGCATGCAGCCCTCTAGAGGCTCCGGCTCCA
TCATCCCAGTTGAGGAGGAGAACCCGGACTTCTGGAACCGCGAGGCAGCCGAGGCCCTGGGTGCCGCCAA
GAAGCTGCAGCCTGCACAGACAGCCGCCAAGAACCTCATCATCTTCCTGGGCGATGGGATGGGGGTGTCT
ACGGTGACAGCTGCCAGGATCCTAAAAGGGCAGAAGAAGGACAAACTGGGGCCTGAGATACCCCTGGCCA
TGGACCGCTTCCCATATGTGGCTCTGTCCAAGACATACAATGTAGACAAACATGTGCCAGACAGTGGAGC
CACAGCCACGGCCTACCTGTGCGGGGTCAAGGGCAACTTCCAGACCATTGGCTTGAGTGCAGCCGCCCGC
TTTAACCAGTGCAACACGACACGCGGCAACGAGGTCATCTCCGTGATGAATCGGGCCAAGAAAGCAGGGA
AGTCAGTGGGAGTGGTAACCACCACACGAGTGCAGCACGCCTCGCCAGCCGGCACCTACGCCCACACGGT
GAACCGCAACTGGTACTCGGACGCCGACGTGCCTGCCTCGGCCCGCCAGGAGGGGTGCCAGGACATCGCT
ACGCAGCTCATCTCCAACATGGACATTGACGTGATCCTAGGTGGAGGCCGAAAGTACATGTTTCGCATGG
GAACCCCAGACCCTGAGTACCCAGATGACTACAGCCAAGGTGGGACCAGGCTGGACGGGAAGAATCTGGT
GCAGGAATGGCTGGCGAAGCGCCAGGGTGCCCGGTATGTGTGGAACCGCACTGAGCTCATGCAGGCTTCC
CTGGACCCGTCTGTGACCCATCTCATGGGTCTCTTTGAGCCTGGAGACATGAAATACGAGATCCACCGAG
ACTCCACACTGGACCCCTCCCTGATGGAGATGACAGAGGCTGCCCTGCGCCTGCTGAGCAGGAACCCCCG
CGGCTTCTTCCTCTTCGTGGAGGGTGGTCGCATCGACCATGGTCATCATGAAAGCAGGGCTTACCGGGCA
CTGACTGAGACGATCATGTTCGACGACGCCATTGAGAGGGCGGGCCAGCTCACCAGCGAGGAGGACACGC
TGAGCCTCGTCACTGCCGACCACTCCCACGTCTTCTCCTTCGGAGGCTACCCCCTGCGAGGGAGCTCCAT
CTTCGGGCTGGCCCCTGGCAAGGCCCGGGACAGGAAGGCCTACACGGTCCTCCTATACGGAAACGGTCCA
GGCTATGTGCTCAAGGACGGCGCCCGGCCGGATGTTACCGAGAGCGAGAGCGGGAGCCCCGAGTATCGGC
AGCAGTCAGCAGTGCCCCTGGACGAAGAGACCCACGCAGGCGAGGACGTGGCGGTGTTCGCGCGCGGCCC
GCAGGCGCACCTGGTTCACGGCGTGCAGGAGCAGACCTTCATAGCGCACGTCATGGCCTTCGCCGCCTGC
CTGGAGCCCTACACCGCCTGCGACCTGGCGCCCCCCGCCGGCACCACCGACGCCGCGCACCCGGGTTCTA
GAGGAAGCACCTCCGGCGATAACGATTACAAGGATGATGATGATAAGGCCAGCGGCACCGGTCATCATCA
CCATCACCATTGAGTTTAAACCCGCTGATCAGCCTCGACTGTGCCTTCTAAGGCCTGAGCTCGCTGATCA
GCCTCGATCGAGGATCCAGACATGATAAGATACATTGATGAGTTTGGACAAACCACAACTAGAATGCAGT
GAAAAAAATGCTTTATTTGTGAAATTTGTGATGCTATTGCTTTATTTGTAACCATTATAAGCTGCAATAA
ACAAGTTAACAACAACAATTGCATTCATTTTATGTTTCAGGTTCAGGGGGAGGTGTGGGAGGTTTTTTAA
AGCAAGTAAAACCTCTACAAATGTGGTATGGCTGATTATGATCAGTCGACCTGCAGGCATGCAAGCTTGG
CGTAATCATGGTCATAGCTGTTTCCTGTGTGAAATTGTTATCCGCTCACAATTCCACACAACATACGAGC
CGGAAGCATAAAGTGTAAAGCCTGGGGTGCCTAATGAGTGAGCTAACTCACATTAATTGCGTTGCGCTCA
CTGCCCGCTTTCCAGTCGGGAAACCTGTCGTGCCAGCTGCATTAATGAATCGGCCAACGCGCGGGGAGAG
GCGGTTTGCGTATTGGGCGCTCTTCCGCTTCCTCGCTCACTGACTCGCTGCGCTCGGTCGTTCGGCTGCG
GCGAGCGGTATCAGCTCACTCAAAGGCGGTAATACGGTTATCCACAGAATCAGGGGATAACGCAGGAAAG
AACATGTGAGCAAAAGGCCAGCAAAAGGCCAGGAACCGTAAAAAGGCCGCGTTGCTGGCGTTTTTCCATA
GGCTCCGCCCCCCTGACGAGCATCACAAAAATCGACGCTCAAGTCAGAGGTGGCGAAACCCGACAGGACT
ATAAAGATACCAGGCGTTTCCCCCTGGAAGCTCCCTCGTGCGCTCTCCTGTTCCGACCCTGCCGCTTACC
GGATACCTGTCCGCCTTTCTCCCTTCGGGAAGCGTGGCGCTTTCTCATAGCTCACGCTGTAGGTATCTCA
GTTCGGTGTAGGTCGTTCGCTCCAAGCTGGGCTGTGTGCACGAACCCCCCGTTCAGCCCGACCGCTGCGC
CTTATCCGGTAACTATCGTCTTGAGTCCAACCCGGTAAGACACGACTTATCGCCACTGGCAGCAGCCACT
GGTAACAGGATTAGCAGAGCGAGGTATGTAGGCGGTGCTACAGAGTTCTTGAAGTGGTGGCCTAACTACG
GCTACACTAGAAGAACAGTATTTGGTATCTGCGCTCTGCTGAAGCCAGTTACCTTCGGAAAAAGAGTTGG
TAGCTCTTGATCCGGCAAACAAACCACCGCTGGTAGCGGTGGTTTTTTTGTTTGCAAGCAGCAGATTACG
CGCAGAAAAAAAGGATCTCAAGAAGATCCTTTGATCTTTTCTACGGGGTCTGACGCTCAGTGGAACGAAA
ACTCACGTTAAGGGATTTTGGTCATGAGATTATCAAAAAGGATCTTCACCTAGATCCTTTTAAATTAAAA
ATGAAGTTTTAAATCAATCTAAAGTATATATGAGTAAACTTGGTCTGACAGTTACCAATGCTTAATCAGT
GAGGCACCTATCTCAGCGATCTGTCTATTTCGTTCATCCATAGTTGCCTGACTCCCCGTCGTGTAGATAA
CTACGATACGGGAGGGCTTACCATCTGGCCCCAGTGCTGCAATGATACCGCGAGACCCACGCTCACCGGC
TCCAGATTTATCAGCAATAAACCAGCCAGCCGGAAGGGCCGAGCGCAGAAGTGGTCCTGCAACTTTATCC
GCCTCCATCCAGTCTATTAATTGTTGCCGGGAAGCTAGAGTAAGTAGTTCGCCAGTTAATAGTTTGCGCA
ACGTTGTTGCCATTGCTACAGGCATCGTGGTGTCACGCTCGTCGTTTGGTATGGCTTCATTCAGCTCCGG
TTCCCAACGATCAAGGCGAGTTACATGATCCCCCATGTTGTGCAAAAAAGCGGTTAGCTCCTTCGGTCCT
CCGATCGTTGTCAGAAGTAAGTTGGCCGCAGTGTTATCACTCATGGTTATGGCAGCACTGCATAATTCTC
TTACTGTCATGCCATCCGTAAGATGCTTTTCTGTGACTGGTGAGTACTCAACCAAGTCATTCTGAGAATA
GTGTATGCGGCGACCGAGTTGCTCTTGCCCGGCGTCAATACGGGATAATACCGCGCCACATAGCAGAACT
TTAAAAGTGCTCATCATTGGAAAACGTTCTTCGGGGCGAAAACTCTCAAGGATCTTACCGCTGTTGAGAT
CCAGTTCGATGTAACCCACTCGTGCACCCAACTGATCTTCAGCATCTTTTACTTTCACCAGCGTTTCTGG
GTGAGCAAAAACAGGAAGGCAAAATGCCGCAAAAAAGGGAATAAGGGCGACACGGAAATGTTGAATACTC
ATACTCTTCCTTTTTCAATATTATTGAAGCATTTATCAGGGTTATTGTCTCATGAGCGGATACATATTTG
AATGTATTTAGAAAAATAAACAAATAGGGGTTCCGCGCACATTTCCCCGAAAAGTGCCACCTGACGTCTA
AGAAACCATTATTATCATGACATTAACCTATAAAAATAGGCGTATCACGAGGCCCTTTCGTCTCGCGCGT
TTCGGTGATGACGGTGAAAACCTCTGACACATGCAGCTCCCGGAGACGGTCACAGCTTGTCTGTAAGCGG
ATGCCGGGAGCAGACAAGCCCGTCAGGGCGCGTCAGCGGGTGTTGGCGGGTGTCGGGGCTGGCTTAACTA
TGCGGCATCAGAGCAGATTGTACTGAGAGTGCACCATATGCGGTGTGAAATACCGCACAGATGCGTAAGG
AGAAAATACCGCATCAGGCGCCATTCGCCATTCAGGCTGCGCAACTGTTGGGAAGGGCGATCGGTGCGGG
CCTCTTCGCTATTACGCCAGCTGGCGAAAGGGGGATGTGCTGCAAGGCGATTAAGTTGGGTAACGCCAGG
GTTTTCCCAGTCACGACGTT
Features (pLannotate 1.2.2; 19 found; start..end, strand, type, name):
     23..449     +  promoter       MT promoter: Drosophila metallothionein promoter
    467..520     +  sig_peptide    BiP signal sequence: Drosophila BiP signal sequence
    500..1195    +  CDS            Y5410_ARATH (fragment): Experimental evidence at protein level: Swiss-Prot protein existence level 1. From Arabidopsis thaliana (Mouse-ear cress).
   1232..1411    +  CDS            Comp (fragment): COMP_RAT - Experimental evidence at protein level: Swiss-Prot protein existence level 1. May play a role in the structural integrity of cartilage via its interaction with other extracellular matrix proteins such as the collagens and fibronectin. Can mediate the interaction of chondrocytes with the cartilage extracellular matrix through interaction with cell surface integrin receptors. Could play a role in the pathogenesis of osteoarthritis. Potent suppressor of apoptosis in both primary chondrocytes and transformed cells. Suppresses apoptosis by blocking the activation of caspase-3 and by indu
   1399..2851    +  CDS            SEAP (fragment): secreted alkaline phosphatase from human placenta The natural enzyme has a C-terminal transmembrane sequence that is replaced by a GPI anchor.
   2888..2917    +  CDS            2xFLAG (fragment): two tandem FLAG® epitope tags
   3023..3157    -  polyA_signal   SV40 poly(A) signal: SV40 polyadenylation signal
   3180..3264    -  CDS            large T antigen (fragment): large T antigen from SV40 (simian virus 40)
   3264..3288    +  misc_feature   MCS (fragment): pUC18/19 multiple cloning site
   3325..3341    -  protein_bind   lac operator: The lac repressor binds to the lac operator to inhibit transcription in E. coli. This inhibition can be relieved by adding lactose or isopropyl-β-D-thiogalactopyranoside (IPTG). lac repressor encoded by lacI
   3349..3379    -  promoter       lac promoter: promoter for the E. coli lac operon
   3394..3415    -  protein_bind   CAP binding site: CAP binding activates transcription in the presence of cAMP. E. coli catabolite activator protein
   3428..3520    -  CDS            lacI (fragment): lac repressor; lacI; The lac repressor binds to the lac operator to inhibit transcription in E. coli. This inhibition can be relieved by adding lactose or isopropyl-β-D-thiogalactopyranoside (IPTG).
   3703..4291    -  rep_origin     ori: high-copy-number ColE1/pMB1/pBR322/pUC origin of replication
   4462..5322    -  CDS            AmpR: β-lactamase; bla; confers resistance to ampicillin, carbenicillin, and related antibiotics
   5323..5427    -  promoter       AmpR promoter: bla
   5522..5557    +  CDS            rop (fragment): Rop protein, which maintains plasmids at low copy number; rop
   5659..5758    +  misc_feature   bom (fragment): basis of mobility region from pBR322
   5764..21      -  CDS            lacZα (fragment) (across the origin): LacZα fragment of β-galactosidase; lacZ fragment
