[The description below was written by a language model from this plasmid's Addgene catalogue record and pLannotate feature annotations shown in this document.]
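Description:
AT5G24100 K4_pECIA14 is an insect-cell expression plasmid of about 5.9 kb, built on the pECIA14 backbone, for secreted production of a plant receptor ectodomain in Drosophila cell culture. It is maintained in E. coli through a high-copy ColE1/pUC-type origin and selected with ampicillin via the β-lactamase gene. The remaining lac promoter/operator, lacZα, lacI, rop and bom annotations are short fragments carried over from the cloning-vector backbone and have no stated role.

The expression cassette is driven by the Drosophila metallothionein promoter, so transcription is switched on by adding copper sulfate. A Drosophila BiP signal sequence directs the product into the secretory pathway. It is followed by the extracellular domain of the Arabidopsis thaliana leucine-rich repeat receptor kinase AT5G24100, inserted by ligation-independent cloning. At its C-terminus the ectodomain is fused to the rat COMP coiled-coil helix, which assembles the protein into pentamers, then to human placental alkaline phosphatase, and finally to FLAG and hexahistidine tags. The His tag is stated by the depositor but is not annotated separately in the feature table. An SV40 polyadenylation signal lies downstream of the cassette, although it is annotated on the opposite strand.

The plasmid is the "prey" half of an extracellular interaction assay and is meant to be paired with the corresponding bait vector, AT5G24100 K4_pECIA2. Pentamerisation raises avidity so that weak ectodomain contacts can be detected, and alkaline phosphatase gives an enzymatic readout of prey binding to bait. The associated study used such constructs to map an extracellular interaction network among Arabidopsis LRR receptor kinases.
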