Addgene plasmid #114803: AT5G24100 K4_pECIA14
Purpose: Prey vector AT5G24100 K4_pECIA14 should be used with bait vector AT5G24100 K4_pECIA2.
Depositing lab: Youssef Belkhadir. Depositing organization: Gregor Mendel Institute of Molecular Plant Biology. Publication: An extracellular network of Arabidopsis leucine-rich repeat receptor kinases. Smakowska-Luzan E, Mott GA, Parys K, Stegmann M, Howton TC, Layeghifard M, Neuhold J, Lehner A, Kong J, Grunwald K, Weinberger N, Satbhai SB, Mayer D, Busch W, Madalinski M, Stolt-Bergner P, Provart NJ, Mukhtar MS, Zipfel C, Desveaux D, Guttman DS, Belkhadir Y. Nature. 2018 Jan 18;553(7688):342-346. doi: 10.1038/nature25184. Epub 2018 Jan 10. PubMed 29320478.
Backbone
  Vector backbone: pECIA14
  Backbone manufacturer: Chris Garcia (Addgene plasmid # 47051)
  Vector type: Insect Expression
Growth in bacteria
  Bacterial resistance: Ampicillin, 100 μg/mL
  Growth temperature: 37°C
  Growth strain: DH5alpha
  Copy number: High Copy
Gene/Insert
  Gene/Insert name: AT5G24100
  Species: A. thaliana (mustard weed)
  Entrez Gene: AT5G24100 (a.k.a. AT5G24100, MZF18.1, MZF18_1)
  Promoter: Metallothionein (Copper-Inducible)
  Cloning method: Ligation Independent Cloning
Terms and licenses: Academic/Nonprofit Terms; Industry Terms: Not Available to Industry
Depositor comments: Plasmid for secreted expression in Drosophila cell culture by induction via CuSO4. Insert is an extracellular domain of indicated LRR-RK, C-terminally tagged with Pentameric rat COMP helix, Alkaline Phosphatase (human, placental), Flag, and hexahistidine tags. Insert Protein Sequence: SQVTGDLAGDRQALLDFLNNIIHPRSLAWNTSSPVCTTWPGVTCDIDGTRVTALHLPGASLLGVIPPGTISRLSELQILSLRSNGLRGPFPIDFLQLKKLKAISLGNNRFSGPLPSDYATWTNLTVLDLYSNRFNGSIPAGFANLTGLVSLNLAKNSFSGEIPDLNLPGLRRLNFSNNNLTGSIPNSLKRFGNSAFSGNNLVFENAPPPAVVSFKEQKKNGIYIS
How to cite: AT5G24100 K4_pECIA14 was a gift from Youssef Belkhadir (Addgene plasmid # 114803 ; http://n2t.net/addgene:114803 ; RRID:Addgene_114803)
